>Addgene plasmid #81350 | pDONR223_GNA13_p.L374I | addgene full sequence | sequence record 167647 | Addgene NGS Result
GGCAGTTCCCTACTCTCGCGTTAACGCTAGCATGGATGTTTTCCCAGTCACGACGTTGTAAAACGACGGC
CAGTCTTAAGCTCGGGCCCCAAATAATGATTTTATTTTGACTGATAGTGACCTGTTCGTTGCAACAAATT
GATGAGCAATGCTTTTTTATAATGCCAACTTTGTACAAAAAAGTTGGCACCATGGCGGACTTCCTGCCGT
CGCGGTCCGTGCTGTCCGTGTGCTTCCCCGGCTGCCTGCTGACGAGTGGCGAGGCCGAGCAGCAACGCAA
GTCCAAGGAGATCGACAAATGCCTGTCTCGGGAAAAGACCTATGTGAAGCGGCTGGTGAAGATCCTGCTG
CTGGGCGCGGGCGAGAGCGGCAAGTCCACCTTCCTGAAGCAGATGCGGATCATCCACGGGCAGGACTTCG
ACCAGCGCGCGCGCGAGGAGTTCCGCCCCACCATCTACAGCAACGTGATCAAAGGTATGAGGGTGCTGGT
TGATGCTCGAGAGAAGCTTCATATTCCCTGGGGAGACAACTCAAACCAACAACATGGAGATAAGATGATG
TCGTTTGATACCCGGGCCCCCATGGCAGCCCAAGGAATGGTGGAAACAAGGGTTTTCTTACAATATCTTC
CTGCTATAAGAGCATTATGGGCAGACAGCGGCATACAGAATGCCTATGACCGGCGTCGAGAATTTCAACT
GGGTGAATCTGTAAAATATTTCCTGGATAACTTGGATAAACTTGGAGAACCAGATTATATTCCATCACAA
CAAGATATTCTGCTTGCCAGAAGACCCACCAAAGGCATCCATGAATACGACTTTGAAATAAAAAATGTTC
CTTTCAAAATGGTTGATGTAGGTGGTCAGAGATCAGAAAGGAAACGTTGGTTTGAATGTTTCGACAGTGT
GACATCAATACTTTTCCTTGTTTCCTCAAGTGAATTTGACCAGGTGCTTATGGAAGATCGACTGACCAAT
CGCCTTACAGAGTCTCTGAACATTTTTGAAACAATCGTCAATAACCGGGTTTTCAGCAATGTCTCCATAA
TTCTGTTCTTAAACAAGACAGACTTGCTTGAGGAGAAGGTGCAAATTGTGAGCATCAAAGACTATTTCCT
AGAATTTGAAGGGGATCCCCACTGCTTAAGAGACGTCCAAAAATTCCTGGTGGAATGTTTCCGGAACAAA
CGCCGGGACCAGCAACAGAAGCCCTTATACCACCACTTCACCACTGCTATCAACACGGAGAACATCCGCC
TTGTTTTCCGTGACGTGAAGGATACTATTCTGCATGACAACCTCAAGCAGATTATGCTACAGTGATTGCC
AACTTTCTTGTACAAAGTTGGCATTATAAGAAAGCATTGCTTATCAATTTGTTGCAACGAACAGGTCACT
ATCAGTCAAAATAAAATCATTATTTGCCATCCAGCTGATATCCCCTATAGTGAGTCGTATTACATGGTCA
TAGCTGTTTCCTGGCAGCTCTGGCCCGTGTCTCAAAATCTCTGATGTTACATTGCACAAGATAAAAATAT
ATCATCATGCCTCCTCTAGACCAGCCAGGACAGAAATGCCTCGACTTCGCTGCTACCCAAGGTTGCCGGG
TGACGCACACCGTGGAAACGGATGAAGGCACGAACCCAGTGGACATAAGCCTGTTCGGTTCGTAAGCTGT
AATGCAAGTAGCGTATGCGCTCACGCAACTGGTCCAGAACCTTGACCGAACGCAGCGGTGGTAACGGCGC
AGTGGCGGTTTTCATGGCTTGTTATGACTGTTTTTTTGGGGTACAGTCTATGCCTCGGGCATCCAAGCAG
CAAGCGCGTTACGCCGTGGGTCGATGTTTGATGTTATGGAGCAGCAACGATGTTACGCAGCAGGGCAGTC
GCCCTAAAACAAAGTTAAACATTATGAGGGAAGCGGTGATCGCCGAAGTATCGACTCAACTATCAGAGGT
AGTTGGCGTCATCGAGCGCCATCTCGAACCGACGTTGCTGGCCGTACATTTGTACGGCTCCGCAGTGGAT
GGCGGCCTGAAGCCACACAGTGATATTGATTTGCTGGTTACGGTGACCGTAAGGCTTGATGAAACAACGC
GGCGAGCTTTGATCAACGACCTTTTGGAAACTTCGGCTTCCCCTGGAGAGAGCGAGATTCTCCGCGCTGT
AGAAGTCACCATTGTTGTGCACGACGACATCATTCCGTGGCGTTATCCAGCTAAGCGCGAACTGCAATTT
GGAGAATGGCAGCGCAATGACATTCTTGCAGGTATCTTCGAGCCAGCCACGATCGACATTGATCTGGCTA
TCTTGCTGACAAAAGCAAGAGAACATAGCGTTGCCTTGGTAGGTCCAGCGGCGGAGGAACTCTTTGATCC
GGTTCCTGAACAGGATCTATTTGAGGCGCTAAATGAAACCTTAACGCTATGGAACTCGCCGCCCGACTGG
GCTGGCGATGAGCGAAATGTAGTGCTTACGTTGTCCCGCATTTGGTACAGCGCAGTAACCGGCAAAATCG
CGCCGAAGGATGTCGCTGCCGACTGGGCAATGGAGCGCCTGCCGGCCCAGTATCAGCCCGTCATACTTGA
AGCTAGACAGGCTTATCTTGGACAAGAAGAAGATCGCTTGGCCTCGCGCGCAGATCAGTTGGAAGAATTT
GTCCACTACGTGAAAGGCGAGATCACCAAGGTAGTCGGCAAATAACCCTCGAGCCACCCATGACCAAAAT
CCCTTAACGTGAGTTACGCGTCGTTCCACTGAGCGTCAGACCCCGTAGAAAAGATCAAAGGATCTTCTTG
AGATCCTTTTTTTCTGCGCGTAATCTGCTGCTTGCAAACAAAAAAACCACCGCTACCAGCGGTGGTTTGT
TTGCCGGATCAAGAGCTACCAACTCTTTTTCCGAAGGTAACTGGCTTCAGCAGAGCGCAGATACCAAATA
CTGTTCTTCTAGTGTAGCCGTAGTTAGGCCACCACTTCAAGAACTCTGTAGCACCGCCTACATACCTCGC
TCTGCTAATCCTGTTACCAGTGGCTGCTGCCAGTGGCGATAAGTCGTGTCTTACCGGGTTGGACTCAAGA
CGATAGTTACCGGATAAGGCGCAGCGGTCGGGCTGAACGGGGGGTTCGTGCACACAGCCCAGCTTGGAGC
GAACGACCTACACCGAACTGAGATACCTACAGCGTGAGCTATGAGAAAGCGCCACGCTTCCCGAAGGGAG
AAAGGCGGACAGGTATCCGGTAAGCGGCAGGGTCGGAACAGGAGAGCGCACGAGGGAGCTTCCAGGGGGA
AACGCCTGGTATCTTTATAGTCCTGTCGGGTTTCGCCACCTCTGACTTGAGCGTCGATTTTTGTGATGCT
CGTCAGGGGGGCGGAGCCTATGGAAAAACGCCAGCAACGCGGCCTTTTTACGGTTCCTGGCCTTTTGCTG
GCCTTTTGCTCACATGTTCTTTCCTGCGTTATCCCCTGATTCTGTGGATAACCGTATTACCGCCTTTGAG
TGAGCTGATACCGCTCGCCGCAGCCGAACGACCGAGCGCAGCGAGTCAGTGAGCGAGGAAGCGGAAGAGC
GCCCAATACGCAAACCGCCTCTCCCCGCGCGTTGGCCGATTCATTAATGCAGCTGGCACGACAGGTTTCC
CGACTGGAAAGCGGGCAGTGAGCGCAACGCAATTAATACGCGTACCGCTAGCCAGGAAGAGTTTGTAGAA
ACGCAAAAAGGCCATCCGTCAGGATGGCCTTCTGCTTAGTTTGATGCCTGGCAGTTTATGGCGGGCGTCC
TGCCCGCCACCCTCCGGGCCGTTGCTTCACAACGTTCAAATCCGCTCCCGGCGGATTTGTCCTACTCAGG
AGAGCGTTCACCGACAAACAACAGATAAAACGAAAGGCCCAGTCTTCCGACTGAGCCTTTCGTTTTATTT
GATGCCT
Features (pLannotate 1.2.2; 12 found; start..end, strand, type, name):
     38..74      -  CDS            lacZα (fragment): LacZα fragment of β-galactosidase; lacZ fragment
     91..186     +  protein_bind   attL3: mutant version of attL; recombination site for the Gateway® LR reaction LR Clonase™
    192..1322    +  CDS            GNA13: GNA13_HUMAN - Experimental evidence at protein level: Swiss-Prot protein existence level 1. Guanine nucleotide-binding proteins (G proteins) are involved as modulators or transducers in various transmembrane signaling systems (PubMed:15240885, PubMed:16787920, PubMed:16705036, PubMed:27084452). Activates effector molecule RhoA by binding and activating RhoGEFs (ARHGEF1/p115RhoGEF, ARHGEF11/PDZ-RhoGEF and ARHGEF12/LARG) (PubMed:15240885, PubMed:12515866). GNA13-dependent Rho signaling subsequently regulates transcription factor AP-1 (activating protein-1) (By similarity). Promotes tumor cell in
   1330..1425    -  protein_bind   attL3: mutant version of attL; recombination site for the Gateway® LR reaction LR Clonase™
   1444..1462    -  promoter       T7 promoter: promoter for bacteriophage T7 RNA polymerase
   1652..1675    +  promoter       Pc promoter (fragment): intI1 (promoter lies within the coding sequence); class 1 integron promoter
   1851..1907    +  CDS            GmR (fragment): gentamycin acetyltransferase; aacC1; confers resistance to gentamycin
   1914..2705    +  CDS            SmR: aminoglycoside adenylyltransferase (Murphy, 1985); aadA; confers resistance to spectinomycin and streptomycin
   2798..3386    +  rep_origin     ori: high-copy-number ColE1/pMB1/pBR322/pUC origin of replication
   3569..3661    +  CDS            lacI (fragment): lac repressor; lacI; The lac repressor binds to the lac operator to inhibit transcription in E. coli. This inhibition can be relieved by adding lactose or isopropyl-β-D-thiogalactopyranoside (IPTG).
   3716..3743    -  terminator     rrnB T2 terminator: transcription terminator T2 from the E. coli rrnB gene
   3875..3918    +  terminator     rrnB T1 terminator: Escherichia coli rrnB; transcription terminator T1 from the E. coli rrnB gene
