[The description below was written by a language model from this plasmid's Addgene catalogue record and pLannotate feature annotations shown in this document.]
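Description:
pDONR223_GNA13_p.L374I is a Gateway entry clone built on the Invitrogen pDONR223 backbone. It carries the human GNA13 open reading frame with a leucine-to-isoleucine substitution at residue 374. It belongs to the Target Accelerator Plasmid Collection, a set of wild-type and variant cancer gene clones assembled for systematic functional testing of rare tumour-associated alleles. The plasmid is about 3.9 kb and is propagated in E. coli at high copy from a ColE1/pUC-type origin. Selection is with spectinomycin, through the aadA aminoglycoside adenylyltransferase gene. A class 1 integron Pc promoter fragment and a remnant of a gentamicin resistance gene lie upstream of this marker.

The GNA13 coding sequence encodes the G13 alpha subunit, a heterotrimeric G protein that signals to RhoA through RhoGEFs. It is flanked on both sides by attL recombination sites, which the automated annotation labels as an attL variant. These sites allow the insert to be moved by an LR Clonase reaction into any compatible destination vector. The clone is in the "closed" configuration, so a stop codon immediately follows the ORF. The protein will therefore be expressed without a C-terminal fusion from the destination vector.

The entry vector has no promoter driving the insert and is not an expression construct in its own right. A T7 promoter sits just outside one att site, facing back toward the insert, and rrnB T1 and T2 terminators insulate the cassette from read-through transcription. Short lacZα and lacI fragments are backbone remnants. Its typical use is as a shuttle source for building lentiviral or other expression vectors to compare the L374I variant with wild-type GNA13.
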