Addgene plasmid #81350: pDONR223_GNA13_p.L374I
Purpose: Gateway Donor vector containing GNA13 , part of the Target Accelerator Plasmid Collection.
Depositing lab: Jesse Boehm & William Hahn & David Root. Depositing organization: Broad Institute. Publication: Systematic Functional Interrogation of Rare Cancer Variants Identifies Oncogenic Alleles. Kim E, Ilic N, Shrestha Y, Zou L, Kamburov A, Zhu C, Yang X, Lubonja R, Tran N, Nguyen C, Lawrence MS, Piccioni F, Bagul M, Doench JG, Chouinard CR, Wu X, Hogstrom L, Natoli T, Tamayo P, Horn H, Corsello SM, Lage K, Root DE, Subramanian A, Golub TR, Getz G, Boehm JS, Hahn WC. Cancer Discov. 2016 Jul;6(7):714-26. doi: 10.1158/2159-8290.CD-16-0160. Epub 2016 May 4. PubMed 27147599.
Backbone
  Vector backbone: pDONR223
  Backbone manufacturer: Invitrogen
  Backbone size w/o insert (bp): 2790
  Vector type: Gateway Entry vector
Growth in bacteria
  Bacterial resistance: Spectinomycin, 50 μg/mL
  Growth temperature: 37°C
  Growth strain: DH5alpha
  Copy number: High Copy
Gene/Insert
  Gene/Insert name: GNA13
  Species: H. sapiens (human)
  Mutation: L374I
  GenBank ID: NM_006572.5
  Entrez Gene: GNA13 (a.k.a. G13, HG1N)
  Promoter: None
  Cloning method: Gateway Cloning
  Sequencing primers: 5′ M13pUC-fwd; 3′ M13-Rev
Terms and licenses: Academic/Nonprofit Terms; Industry Terms: Not Available to Industry
Depositor comments: Closed state: stop codon immediately follows insert
How to cite: pDONR223_GNA13_p.L374I was a gift from Jesse Boehm & William Hahn & David Root (Addgene plasmid # 81350 ; http://n2t.net/addgene:81350 ; RRID:Addgene_81350)
