>Addgene plasmid #81350 | pDONR223_GNA13_p.L374I | depositor partial sequence | sequence record 154669 | Insert sequence
ATGGCGGACTTCCTGCCGTCGCGGTCCGTGCTGTCCGTGTGCTTCCCCGGCTGCCTGCTGACGAGTGGCG
AGGCCGAGCAGCAACGCAAGTCCAAGGAGATCGACAAATGCCTGTCTCGGGAAAAGACCTATGTGAAGCG
GCTGGTGAAGATCCTGCTGCTGGGCGCGGGCGAGAGCGGCAAGTCCACCTTCCTGAAGCAGATGCGGATC
ATCCACGGGCAGGACTTCGACCAGCGCGCGCGCGAGGAGTTCCGCCCCACCATCTACAGCAACGTGATCA
AAGGTATGAGGGTGCTGGTTGATGCTCGAGAGAAGCTTCATATTCCCTGGGGAGACAACTCAAACCAACA
ACATGGAGATAAGATGATGTCGTTTGATACCCGGGCCCCCATGGCAGCCCAAGGAATGGTGGAAACAAGG
GTTTTCTTACAATATCTTCCTGCTATAAGAGCATTATGGGCAGACAGCGGCATACAGAATGCCTATGACC
GGCGTCGAGAATTTCAACTGGGTGAATCTGTAAAATATTTCCTGGATAACTTGGATAAACTTGGAGAACC
AGATTATATTCCATCACAACAAGATATTCTGCTTGCCAGAAGACCCACCAAAGGCATCCATGAATACGAC
TTTGAAATAAAAAATGTTCCTTTCAAAATGGTTGATGTAGGTGGTCAGAGATCAGAAAGGAAACGTTGGT
TTGAATGTTTCGACAGTGTGACATCAATACTTTTCCTTGTTTCCTCAAGTGAATTTGACCAGGTGCTTAT
GGAAGATCGACTGACCAATCGCCTTACAGAGTCTCTGAACATTTTTGAAACAATCGTCAATAACCGGGTT
TTCAGCAATGTCTCCATAATTCTGTTCTTAAACAAGACAGACTTGCTTGAGGAGAAGGTGCAAATTGTGA
GCATCAAAGACTATTTCCTAGAATTTGAAGGGGATCCCCACTGCTTAAGAGACGTCCAAAAATTCCTGGT
GGAATGTTTCCGGAACAAACGCCGGGACCAGCAACAGAAGCCCTTATACCACCACTTCACCACTGCTATC
AACACGGAGAACATCCGCCTTGTTTTCCGTGACGTGAAGGATACTATTCTGCATGACAACCTCAAGCAGA
TTATGCTACAG
